Addgene plasmid #207758: qTAG-C-moxGFP-Puro-H2BC11
Purpose: Donor template for moxGFP-2A-Puro insertion into the C-terminus of the H2BC11 locus for nuclei visualization. To be co-transfected with sgRNA plasmid px330-PITCh-H2BC11 Addgene #207755
Depositing lab: Laurence Pelletier. Depositing organization: Sinai Health System. Publication: qTAG: an adaptable plasmid scaffold for CRISPR-based endogenous tagging. Philip R, Sharma A, Matellan L, Erpf AC, Hsu WH, Tkach JM, Wyatt HDM, Pelletier L. EMBO J. 2024 Dec 12. doi: 10.1038/s44318-024-00337-5. PubMed 39668248.
Backbone
  Vector backbone: pUC19
  Backbone manufacturer: Invitrogen
  Backbone size w/o insert (bp): 2686
  Vector type: Mammalian Expression, CRISPR ; Donor Template
  Selectable markers: Puromycin
Growth in bacteria
  Bacterial resistance: Ampicillin, 100 μg/mL
  Growth temperature: 37°C
  Growth strain: DH5alpha
  Copy number: High Copy
Gene/Insert
  Gene/Insert name: H2BC11 Homology Arms flanking a moxGFP-Puro Cassette (alt name: H2BC11)
  Species: H. sapiens (human)
  Insert size (bp): 2685
  Entrez Gene: H2BC11 (a.k.a. H2B/r, H2BFR, H2BJ, HIST1H2BJ)
  Cloning method: Unknown
  Sequencing primers: 5′ CTGCAAGGCGATTAAGTTGGGTAAC; 3′ GGCTCGTATGTTGTGTGGAATTGT
Terms and licenses: Academic/Nonprofit Terms; Industry Terms: Not Available to Industry
Depositor comments: To be co-transfected with sgRNA plasmid px330-PITCh-H2BC11 https://www.addgene.org/207755 . Please visit https://www.biorxiv.org/content/10.1101/2023.11.01.565029v3 for bioRxiv preprint.
How to cite: qTAG-C-moxGFP-Puro-H2BC11 was a gift from Laurence Pelletier (Addgene plasmid # 207758 ; http://n2t.net/addgene:207758 ; RRID:Addgene_207758)
