[The description below was written by a language model from this plasmid's Addgene catalogue record and pLannotate feature annotations shown in this document.]
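Description:
qTAG-C-moxGFP-Puro-H2BC11 is a CRISPR donor template built on a pUC19 backbone, designed to tag the human histone gene H2BC11 (HIST1H2BJ) at its C-terminus in mammalian cells. It is propagated in E. coli as a high-copy plasmid through the ColE1/pUC origin and selected with ampicillin via the β-lactamase gene and its native promoter. Remnants of the pUC cloning region (lacZα fragment, lac promoter and operator, CAP site) flank the insert and play no role in the tagging function.

The payload is a promoterless cassette bracketed by H2BC11 homology arms. The annotated upstream arm includes the H2B coding sequence, which runs directly into moxGFP, a monomeric, rapidly maturing green fluorescent protein. This is followed by a puromycin N-acetyltransferase gene, which the record describes as linked through a 2A peptide, although the 2A element is not annotated in the feature table. Because no mammalian promoter is annotated, expression of both the fusion and the resistance marker should depend on correct in-frame integration at the endogenous locus, so puromycin selection enriches for edited cells. The resistance gene is flanked by lox71 and lox66 sites in the same orientation, an arrangement that should allow Cre-mediated excision of the marker after selection. The downstream arm contains the histone 3′ UTR stem-loop, which is characteristic of replication-dependent histone transcripts.

The plasmid is meant to be co-transfected with a companion px330-PITCh-H2BC11 plasmid supplying the sgRNA. The resulting endogenously expressed H2B-moxGFP serves as a marker for visualising nuclei.
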