Features (pLannotate 1.2.2; 16 found; start..end, strand, type, name):
    137..236     +  misc_feature   bom (fragment): basis of mobility region from pBR322
    242..399     -  CDS            lacZα (fragment): LacZα fragment of β-galactosidase; lacZ fragment
    573..950     +  CDS            H2B (sequence withheld): human histone H2B; HIST1H2BJ
    978..1694    +  CDS            moxGFP: moxGFP is a basic (constitutively fluorescent) green fluorescent protein published in 2015, derived from Aequorea victoria. It is reported to be a rapidly-maturing monomer.
   1767..1800    +  protein_bind   lox71: Left element (LE) mutant of loxP (Araki et al., 2010). Cre-mediated recombination occurs in the 8-bp core sequence (GCATACAT). Cre recombinase
   1875..2471    +  CDS            PuroR (fragment): puromycin N-acetyltransferase; pac from Streptomyces; confers resistance to puromycin
   2478..2511    +  protein_bind   lox66: Right element (RE) mutant of loxP (Araki et al., 2010). Cre-mediated recombination occurs in the 8-bp core sequence (GCATACAT). Cre recombinase
   2568..2613    +  ncRNA          Histone3: Accession: RF00032 - Histone 3' UTR stem-loop
   3129..3145    -  protein_bind   lac operator: The lac repressor binds to the lac operator to inhibit transcription in E. coli. This inhibition can be relieved by adding lactose or isopropyl-β-D-thiogalactopyranoside (IPTG). lac repressor encoded by lacI
   3153..3183    -  promoter       lac promoter: promoter for the E. coli lac operon
   3198..3219    -  protein_bind   CAP binding site: CAP binding activates transcription in the presence of cAMP. E. coli catabolite activator protein
   3232..3324    -  CDS            lacI (fragment): lac repressor; lacI; The lac repressor binds to the lac operator to inhibit transcription in E. coli. This inhibition can be relieved by adding lactose or isopropyl-β-D-thiogalactopyranoside (IPTG).
   3507..4095    -  rep_origin     ori: high-copy-number ColE1/pMB1/pBR322/pUC origin of replication
   4266..5126    -  CDS            AmpR: β-lactamase; bla; confers resistance to ampicillin, carbenicillin, and related antibiotics
   5127..5231    -  promoter       AmpR promoter: bla
   5326..35      +  CDS            rop (fragment) (across the origin): Rop protein, which maintains plasmids at low copy number; rop
>Addgene plasmid #207758 | qTAG-C-moxGFP-Puro-H2BC11 | addgene full sequence | sequence record 415316 | Addgene NGS Result
TCGCGCGTTTCGGTGATGACGGTGAAAACCTCTGACACATGCAGCTCCCGGAGACGGTCACAGCTTGTCT
GTAAGCGGATGCCGGGAGCAGACAAGCCCGTCAGGGCGCGTCAGCGGGTGTTGGCGGGTGTCGGGGCTGG
CTTAACTATGCGGCATCAGAGCAGATTGTACTGAGAGTGCACCATATGCGGTGTGAAATACCGCACAGAT
GCGTAAGGAGAAAATACCGCATCAGGCGCCATTCGCCATTCAGGCTGCGCAACTGTTGGGAAGGGCGATC
GGTGCGGGCCTCTTCGCTATTACGCCAGCTGGCGAAAGGGGGATGTGCTGCAAGGCGATTAAGTTGGGTA
ACGCCAGGGTTTTCCCAGTCACGACGTTGTAAAACGACGGCCAGTGAATTCATCCTGATTGGGCAGACCT
GACCTCTGACGTTACCCTGAATAACTACCAATCAGACACAAGACTTCAACTCTTCACCTTATTTGCATAA
GCGATTCTATATAAAAGCGCCTTGTCATACCCTGCTCACGCTGTTTTTCCTTTTCGTTGGCGCTTTATAG
CTACACAGTGCT
[378 nt withheld, positions 573-950]
GGAGGAAGCGGAGGATCTGGCGGTACCATGGTGAGCAAGGGCGAGGAGCTGTTCACCGGGGTGGTGCCCA
TCCTGGTCGAGCTGGACGGCGACGTGAACGGCCACAAGTTCTCCGTGCGGGGCGAGGGCGAGGGCGATGC
CACCAACGGCAAGCTGACCCTGAAGTTCATCAGCACCACCGGCAAGCTGCCCGTGCCCTGGCCCACCCTC
GTGACCACCCTGACCTACGGCGTGCAGAGCTTCTCCCGCTACCCCGACCACATGAAGCGCCACGACTTCT
TCAAGAGCGCCATGCCCGAAGGCTACGTCCAGGAGCGCACCATCTCCTTCAAGGACGACGGCACCTACAA
GACCCGCGCCGAGGTGAAGTTCGAGGGCGACACCCTGGTGAACCGCATCGAGCTGAAGGGCATCGACTTC
AAGGAGGACGGCAACATCCTGGGGCACAAGCTGGAGTACAACTTCAACTCCCACAACGTCTATATCACCG
CCGACAAGCAGAAGAACGGCATCAAGGCCAACTTCAAGATCCGCCATAACGTGGAGGACGGCTCCGTGCA
GCTCGCCGACCACTACCAGCAGAACACCCCCATCGGCGACGGCCCCGTGCTGCTGCCCGACAACCACTAC
CTGTCCACCCAGTCCAAGCTGTCCAAAGACCCCAACGAGAAGCGCGATCACATGGTCCTGCTGGAGTTCG
TGACCGCCGCCGGGATCACTCACGGCATGGACGAGCTGTACAAGGGCTCTGGCTACCCCTACGACGTGCC
CGACTACGCCGGCTATCCGTATGATGTCCCGGACTATGCAACGCGTTACCGTTCGTATAGCATACATTAT
ACGAAGTTATCTGGATCCGGAGCTACTAACTTCAGCCTGCTGAAGCAGGCCGGAGACGTGGAGGAGAACC
CTGGACCTTCTAGAATGACCGAGTACAAGCCCACGGTGCGCCTCGCCACCCGCGACGACGTCCCCAGGGC
CGTACGCACCCTCGCCGCCGCGTTCGCCGACTACCCCGCCACGCGCCACACCGTCGATCCGGACCGCCAC
ATCGAGCGGGTCACCGAGCTGCAAGAACTCTTCCTCACGCGCGTCGGGCTCGACATCGGCAAGGTGTGGG
TCGCGGACGACGGCGCCGCGGTGGCGGTCTGGACCACGCCGGAGAGCGTCGAAGCGGGGGCGGTGTTCGC
CGAGATCGGCCCGCGCATGGCCGAGTTGAGCGGTTCCCGGCTGGCCGCGCAGCAACAGATGGAAGGCCTC
CTGGCGCCGCACCGGCCCAAGGAGCCCGCGTGGTTCCTGGCCACCGTCGGCGTCTCGCCCGACCACCAGG
GCAAGGGTCTGGGCAGCGCCGTCGTGCTCCCCGGAGTGGAGGCGGCCGAGCGCGCCGGGGTGCCCGCCTT
CCTGGAGACCTCCGCGCCCCGCAACCTCCCCTTCTACGAGCGGCTCGGCTTCACCGTCACCGCCGACGTC
GAGGTGCCCGAAGGACCGCGCACCTGGTGCATGACCCGCAAGCCCGGTGCCCCCGGGATAACTTCGTATA
GCATACATTATACGAACGGTAGCCTCGAGACCGGTAAGAGCAAGTGATAAACAGTGAGTTGGTTGCAAAC
TCTCAACCCTAACGGCTCTTTTAAGAGCCACCCATGTTCTCAAAGAAAGAGCTGGTGCTTGTATTCCTCC
TCTGCTGGCCACTGACAAACCCTTGTAACTTGCTACTGTGTTTTTTGGTCTGAAGTAGAGCAGTTATTTA
ACTAATCCTTAGTGACTTTTTTTTTTTAGATCTGCCATTCTAATCTTAGAGTTAAGTAAGGAGATGGGAA
ATTTTCTATTATAAGTTCGAAACCAATTAAAATACGTTAGAAACCCATCAAAATACTCGTCGGTCCCCCG
TCGGTTAGTGATTTGGAACAGTGCCAAGTTGCAGCGGTTGTCAGTTTGAATTTGCCCGGGCAACGCCCGC
CCTTCCTCTGCATCCTGATTGGTTGTTGTATCCAGGAAGTCCACGGTCGGCTTGGGTGCGCCAAAGGAAT
CCAAACCCCGCCTTTATTTGGCCTTCCTTACAAACTCAGTAAACTGTCAGTTTCTCATTCTTTAGTATTT
TATCGCTTTCGGGAAGGAGATTTATTTCTAATTAGTAAGCTTGGCGTAATCATGGTCATAGCTGTTTCCT
GTGTGAAATTGTTATCCGCTCACAATTCCACACAACATACGAGCCGGAAGCATAAAGTGTAAAGCCTGGG
GTGCCTAATGAGTGAGCTAACTCACATTAATTGCGTTGCGCTCACTGCCCGCTTTCCAGTCGGGAAACCT
GTCGTGCCAGCTGCATTAATGAATCGGCCAACGCGCGGGGAGAGGCGGTTTGCGTATTGGGCGCTCTTCC
GCTTCCTCGCTCACTGACTCGCTGCGCTCGGTCGTTCGGCTGCGGCGAGCGGTATCAGCTCACTCAAAGG
CGGTAATACGGTTATCCACAGAATCAGGGGATAACGCAGGAAAGAACATGTGAGCAAAAGGCCAGCAAAA
GGCCAGGAACCGTAAAAAGGCCGCGTTGCTGGCGTTTTTCCATAGGCTCCGCCCCCCTGACGAGCATCAC
AAAAATCGACGCTCAAGTCAGAGGTGGCGAAACCCGACAGGACTATAAAGATACCAGGCGTTTCCCCCTG
GAAGCTCCCTCGTGCGCTCTCCTGTTCCGACCCTGCCGCTTACCGGATACCTGTCCGCCTTTCTCCCTTC
GGGAAGCGTGGCGCTTTCTCATAGCTCACGCTGTAGGTATCTCAGTTCGGTGTAGGTCGTTCGCTCCAAG
CTGGGCTGTGTGCACGAACCCCCCGTTCAGCCCGACCGCTGCGCCTTATCCGGTAACTATCGTCTTGAGT
CCAACCCGGTAAGACACGACTTATCGCCACTGGCAGCAGCCACTGGTAACAGGATTAGCAGAGCGAGGTA
TGTAGGCGGTGCTACAGAGTTCTTGAAGTGGTGGCCTAACTACGGCTACACTAGAAGAACAGTATTTGGT
ATCTGCGCTCTGCTGAAGCCAGTTACCTTCGGAAAAAGAGTTGGTAGCTCTTGATCCGGCAAACAAACCA
CCGCTGGTAGCGGTGGTTTTTTTGTTTGCAAGCAGCAGATTACGCGCAGAAAAAAAGGATCTCAAGAAGA
TCCTTTGATCTTTTCTACGGGGTCTGACGCTCAGTGGAACGAAAACTCACGTTAAGGGATTTTGGTCATG
AGATTATCAAAAAGGATCTTCACCTAGATCCTTTTAAATTAAAAATGAAGTTTTAAATCAATCTAAAGTA
TATATGAGTAAACTTGGTCTGACAGTTACCAATGCTTAATCAGTGAGGCACCTATCTCAGCGATCTGTCT
ATTTCGTTCATCCATAGTTGCCTGACTCCCCGTCGTGTAGATAACTACGATACGGGAGGGCTTACCATCT
GGCCCCAGTGCTGCAATGATACCGCGAGACCCACGCTCACCGGCTCCAGATTTATCAGCAATAAACCAGC
CAGCCGGAAGGGCCGAGCGCAGAAGTGGTCCTGCAACTTTATCCGCCTCCATCCAGTCTATTAATTGTTG
CCGGGAAGCTAGAGTAAGTAGTTCGCCAGTTAATAGTTTGCGCAACGTTGTTGCCATTGCTACAGGCATC
GTGGTGTCACGCTCGTCGTTTGGTATGGCTTCATTCAGCTCCGGTTCCCAACGATCAAGGCGAGTTACAT
GATCCCCCATGTTGTGCAAAAAAGCGGTTAGCTCCTTCGGTCCTCCGATCGTTGTCAGAAGTAAGTTGGC
CGCAGTGTTATCACTCATGGTTATGGCAGCACTGCATAATTCTCTTACTGTCATGCCATCCGTAAGATGC
TTTTCTGTGACTGGTGAGTACTCAACCAAGTCATTCTGAGAATAGTGTATGCGGCGACCGAGTTGCTCTT
GCCCGGCGTCAATACGGGATAATACCGCGCCACATAGCAGAACTTTAAAAGTGCTCATCATTGGAAAACG
TTCTTCGGGGCGAAAACTCTCAAGGATCTTACCGCTGTTGAGATCCAGTTCGATGTAACCCACTCGTGCA
CCCAACTGATCTTCAGCATCTTTTACTTTCACCAGCGTTTCTGGGTGAGCAAAAACAGGAAGGCAAAATG
CCGCAAAAAAGGGAATAAGGGCGACACGGAAATGTTGAATACTCATACTCTTCCTTTTTCAATATTATTG
AAGCATTTATCAGGGTTATTGTCTCATGAGCGGATACATATTTGAATGTATTTAGAAAAATAAACAAATA
GGGGTTCCGCGCACATTTCCCCGAAAAGTGCCACCTGACGTCTAAGAAACCATTATTATCATGACATTAA
CCTATAAAAATAGGCGTATCACGAGGCCCTTTCGTC
